Addgene plasmid #35201: pBID-UASC-FG
Purpose: (Empty Backbone)
Depositing lab: Brian McCabe. Depositing organization: Columbia University. Publication: A modular toolset for recombination transgenesis and neurogenetic analysis of Drosophila. Wang JW, Beck ES, McCabe BD. PLoS One. 2012;7(7):e42102. Epub 2012 Jul 25. 10.1371/journal.pone.0042102 PubMed 22848718.
Backbone
  Vector backbone: pBID-UASC-FG
  Backbone manufacturer: Ji-Wu Wang and Brian McCabe
  Backbone size (bp): 11240
  Vector type: Drosophila Transgene Expression
  Promoter: Drosophila Synthetic Core Promoter (DSCP)
  Tag / fusion protein: 3XFlag (N terminal on backbone)
Growth in bacteria
  Bacterial resistance: Chloramphenicol and Ampicillin, 25 & 100 μg/mL
  Growth temperature: 37°C
  Growth strain: ccdB Survival
  Copy number: Unknown
Terms and licenses: Academic/Nonprofit Terms; Industry Terms: Not Available to Industry
Depositor comments: Generation of ϕC31 transgenic Drosophila for GAL4 driven expression of Flag epitope fusion transgenes. Gateway cloning cassette is flanked by gypsy insulator sequences to allow uniform transgene expression between insertion sites. 10 UAS binding sites, Drosophila Synthetic Core promoter (DSCP). 3 copies of the Flag epitope is fused to the N-terminus of genes introduced by gateway. Transgene selection using white gene. loxP site facilitates elimination of transgene markers via Cre recombinase-mediated excision with ZH-attP landing sites. Ampicillin resistant. Chloramphenicol resistant for amplification. Please see the associated publication for more information: Wang J-W, Beck ES, McCabe BD (2012) A Modular Toolset for Recombination Transgenesis and Neurogenetic Analysis of Drosophila. PLoS ONE 7(7): e42102 http://www.plosone.org/article/info:doi%2F10.1371%2Fjournal.pone.0042102
How to cite: pBID-UASC-FG was a gift from Brian McCabe (Addgene plasmid # 35201 ; http://n2t.net/addgene:35201 ; RRID:Addgene_35201)
