[The description below was written by a language model from this plasmid's Addgene catalogue record and pLannotate feature annotations shown in this document.]
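Description:
pBID-UASC-FG is an 11,240 bp empty-backbone Gateway destination vector for making φC31 integrase-mediated transgenic Drosophila that express N-terminally Flag-tagged proteins under GAL4 control. In bacteria it replicates from a high-copy ColE1/pUC-type origin and carries an ampicillin resistance gene, together with an f1 origin and remnants of a lacZα/T7/T3 cloning-vector backbone. Because the unrecombined Gateway cassette contains the gyrase toxin gene ccdB alongside a chloramphenicol resistance gene, the empty vector is maintained in a ccdB-tolerant strain under both ampicillin and chloramphenicol selection.

The expression unit consists of two tandem 5X UAS blocks (ten GAL4 binding sites in total). According to the record these are followed by the Drosophila Synthetic Core Promoter, which is not separately annotated in the feature table. Next come a 3xFLAG coding sequence and the attR1–CmR–ccdB–attR2 cassette. An LR reaction with an entry clone replaces the cassette with the gene of interest, fusing three Flag epitopes to its N-terminus. Downstream SV40 sequences, including the small t intron and the SV40 polyadenylation signal, provide splicing and 3′ end processing.

Gypsy insulators flank the whole unit and are intended to make transgene expression uniform between genomic insertion sites. A φC31 attB site directs integration into attP landing sites, and the mini-white gene serves as the visible marker for identifying transformants. A loxP site next to mini-white allows Cre-mediated removal of the transgene markers when the vector is integrated at ZH-attP landing sites. The vector is part of a modular toolset for recombination transgenesis and neurogenetic analysis in flies.
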