Features (pLannotate 1.2.2; 34 found; start..end, strand, type, name):
     30..458     -  rep_origin     f1 ori (sequence partly withheld): f1 bacteriophage origin of replication; arrow indicates direction of (+) strand synthesis
    463..620     -  CDS            lacZα (fragment): LacZα fragment of β-galactosidase; lacZ fragment
    623..641     +  promoter       T7 promoter: promoter for bacteriophage T7 RNA polymerase
    666..4802    +  gene           mini-white: white; This modified version of the white gene lacks part of the first intron.
   4809..4842    -  protein_bind   loxP: Cre-mediated recombination occurs in the 8-bp core sequence (GCATACAT). Cre recombinase
   4855..5285    +  protein_bind   gypsy insulator: chromatin insulator from Drosophila Su(Hw), CP190, and Mod(mdg4)67.2
   5313..5332    -  misc_feature   MCS (fragment): pUC18/19 multiple cloning site
   5331..5425    +  protein_bind   5X UAS: five tandem copies of the "ScaI site" 17-mer CGGAGTACTGTCCTCCG, an upstream activating sequence (UAS) that efficiently binds yeast Gal4 (Webster et al., 1988; Pfeiffer et al., 2010) GAL4
   5429..5450    -  misc_feature   MCS (fragment): pUC18/19 multiple cloning site
   5449..5543    +  protein_bind   5X UAS: five tandem copies of the "ScaI site" 17-mer CGGAGTACTGTCCTCCG, an upstream activating sequence (UAS) that efficiently binds yeast Gal4 (Webster et al., 1988; Pfeiffer et al., 2010) GAL4
   5808..5873    +  CDS            3xFLAG: three tandem FLAG® epitope tags, followed by an enterokinase cleavage site
   5883..6007    +  protein_bind   attR1: mutant version of attR; recombination site for the Gateway® LR reaction LR Clonase™
   6032..6062    +  promoter       lac UV5 promoter: E. coli lac promoter with an "up" mutation
   6086..6115    +  promoter       cat promoter (fragment): promoter of the E. coli cat gene encoding chloramphenicol acetyltransferase
   6116..6796    +  CDS            CmR: chloramphenicol acetyltransferase confers resistance to chloramphenicol
   6953..7111    +  CDS            ccdA (fragment): CCDA_ECO57 - Also known as H, letA. Experimental evidence at protein level: Swiss-Prot protein existence level 1. Antitoxin component of a type II toxin-antitoxin (TA) system which inhibits the post-segregational killing (PSK) of plasmid-free cells, also referred to as a plasmid addiction system. Binds to and blocks the activity of CcdB; will also remove bound CcdB protein from the CcdB-GyrA complex by forming a CcdA-CcdB complex, a process termed rejuvenation. Functions as a transcriptional corepressor for the ccdAB operon, repression also requires CcdB (By similarity). From Escherichia coli
   7116..7421    +  CDS            ccdB: CcdB, a bacterial toxin that poisons DNA gyrase; ccdB; Plasmids containing the ccdB gene cannot be propagated in standard E. coli strains.
   7462..7586    -  protein_bind   attR2: mutant version of attR; recombination site for the Gateway® LR reaction LR Clonase™
   7601..7675    +  CDS            small t antigen (fragment): SV40 (simian virus 40) small t antigen
   7677..7742    +  intron         small t intron: SV40 (simian virus 40) small t antigen intron
   7872..7892    +  CDS            SV40 NLS: nuclear localization signal of SV40 (simian virus 40) large T antigen
   7899..8033    +  CDS            LT_POVHA (fragment): Protein inferred from homology: Swiss-Prot protein existence level 3. Isoform large T antigen is a key early protein essential for both driving viral replication and inducing cellular transformation. Plays a role in viral genome replication by driving entry of quiescent cells into the cell cycle and by autoregulating the synthesis of viral early mRNA. Displays highly oncogenic activities by corrupting the host cellular checkpoint mechanisms that guard cell division and the transcription, replication, and repair of DNA. Participates in the modulation of cellular gene expression preceeding viral
   8058..8141    +  CDS            large T antigen (fragment): large T antigen from SV40 (simian virus 40)
   8164..8298    +  polyA_signal   SV40 poly(A) signal: SV40 polyadenylation signal
   8300..8730    +  protein_bind   gypsy insulator: chromatin insulator from Drosophila Su(Hw), CP190, and Mod(mdg4)67.2
   8764..8833    +  protein_bind   attB: attB site for the φC31 integrase (Groth et al., 2000) phage φC31 integrase
   9052..9070    -  promoter       T3 promoter: promoter for bacteriophage T3 RNA polymerase
   9113..9135    -  protein_bind   lac operator (fragment): The lac repressor binds to the lac operator to inhibit transcription in E. coli. This inhibition can be relieved by adding lactose or isopropyl-β-D-thiogalactopyranoside (IPTG). lac repressor encoded by lacI
   9139..9169    -  promoter       lac promoter: promoter for the E. coli lac operon
   9184..9205    -  protein_bind   CAP binding site: CAP binding activates transcription in the presence of cAMP. E. coli catabolite activator protein
   9218..9310    -  CDS            lacI (fragment): lac repressor; lacI; The lac repressor binds to the lac operator to inhibit transcription in E. coli. This inhibition can be relieved by adding lactose or isopropyl-β-D-thiogalactopyranoside (IPTG).
   9493..10081   -  rep_origin     ori: high-copy-number ColE1/pMB1/pBR322/pUC origin of replication
  10252..11112   -  CDS            AmpR: β-lactamase; bla; confers resistance to ampicillin, carbenicillin, and related antibiotics
  11113..11217   -  promoter       AmpR promoter: bla
>Addgene plasmid #35201 | pBID-UASC-FG | depositor full sequence | sequence record 42851 | pBID-UASC-FG sequence 11240 bps
CTAAATTGTAAGCGTTAATATTTTGTTAAAATTCGCGTTAAATTTTTGTTAAATCAGCTCATTTTTTAAC
CAATAGGCCGAAATCGGCAAAATCCCTTATAAATCAAAAGAATAGACCGAGATAGGGT
[37 nt withheld, positions 129-165]
AAAGAACGTGGACTCCAACGTCAAAGG
[49 nt withheld, positions 193-241]
T
[91 nt withheld, positions 243-333]
G
[124 nt withheld, positions 335-458]
CCCATTCGCCATTCAGGCTGCGCAACTGTTGGGAAGGGCGATCGGTGCGGGCCTCTTCGCTATTACGCCA
GCTGGCGAAAGGGGGATGTGCTGCAAGGCGATTAAGTTGGGTAACGCCAGGGTTTTCCCAGTCACGACGT
TGTAAAACGACGGCCAGTGAATTGTAATACGACTCACTATAGGGCGAATTGGGTACGTACCGGGCCCCTA
GTATGTATGTAAGTTAATAAAACCCATTTTTGCGGAAAGTAGATAAAAAAAACATTTTTTTTTTTTACTG
CACTGGATATCATTGAACTTATCTGATCAGTTTTAAATTTACTTCGATCCAAGGGTATTTGATGTACCAG
GTTCTTTCGATTACCTCTCACTCAAAATGACATTCCACTCAAAGTCAGCGCTGTTTGCCTCCTTCTCTGT
CCACAGAAATATCGCCGTCTCTTTCGCCGCTGCGTCCGCTATCTCTTTCGCCACCGTTTGTAGCGTTACG
TAGCGTCAATGTCCGCCTTCAGTTGCATTTTGTCAGCGGTTTCGTGACGAAGCTCCAAGCGGTTTACGCC
ATCAATTAAACACAAAGTGCTGTGCCAAAACTCCTCTCGCTTCTTATTTTTGTTTGTTTTTTGAGTGATT
GGGGTGGTGATTGGTTTTGGGTGGGTAAGCAGGGGAAAGTGTGAAAAATCCCGGCAATGGGCCAAGAGGA
TCAGGAGCTATTAATTCGCGGAGGCAGCAAACACCCATCTGCCGAGCATCTGAACAATGTGAGTAGTACA
TGTGCATACATCTTAAGTTCACTTGATCTATAGGAACTGCGATTGCAACATCAAATTGTCTGCGGCGTGA
GAACTGCGACCCACAAAAATCCCAAACCGCAATTGCACAAACAAATAGTGACACGAAACAGATTATTCTG
GTAGCTGTTCTCGCTATATAAGACAATTTTTGAGATCATATCATGATCAAGACATCTAAAGGCATTCATT
TTCGACTATATTCTTTTTTACAAAAAATATAACAACCAGATATTTTAAGCTGATCCTAGATGCACAAAAA
ATAAATAAAAGTATAAACCTACTTCGTAGGATACTTCGGGGTACTTTTTGTTCGGGGTTAGATGAGCATA
ACGCTTGTAGTTGATATTTGAGATCCCCTATCATTGCAGGGTGACAGCGGAGCGGCTTCGCAGAGCTGCA
TTAACCAGGGCTTCGGGCAGGCCAAAAACTACGGCACGCTCCGGCCACCCAGTCCGCCGGAGGACTCCGG
TTCAGGGAGCGGCCAACTAGCCGAGAACCTCACCTATGCCTGGCACAATATGGACATCTTTGGGGCGGTC
AATCAGCCGGGCTCCGGATGGCGGCAGCTGGTCAACCGGACACGCGGACTATTCTGCAACGAGCGACACA
TACCGGCGCCCAGGAAACATTTGCTCAAGAACGGTGAGTTTCTATTCGCAGTCGGCTGATCTGTGTGAAA
TCTTAATAAAGGGTCCAATTACCAATTTGAAACTCAGTTTGCGGCGTGGCCTATCCGGGCGAACTTTTGG
CCGTGATGGGCAGTTCCGGTGCCGGAAAGACGACCCTGCTGAATGCCCTTGCCTTTCGATCGCCGCAGGG
CATCCAAGTATCGCCATCCGGGATGCGACTGCTCAATGGCCAACCTGTGGACGCCAAGGAGATGCAGGCC
AGGTGCGCCTATGTCCAGCAGGATGACCTCTTTATCGGCTCCCTAACGGCCAGGGAACACCTGATTTTCC
AGGCCATGGTGCGGATGCCACGACATCTGACCTATCGGCAGCGAGTGGCCCGCGTGGATCAGGTGATCCA
GGAGCTTTCGCTCAGCAAATGTCAGCACACGATCATCGGTGTGCCCGGCAGGGTGAAAGGTCTGTCCGGC
GGAGAAAGGAAGCGTCTGGCATTCGCCTCCGAGGCACTAACCGATCCGCCGCTTCTGATCTGCGATGAGC
CCACCTCCGGACTGGACTCATTTACCGCCCACAGCGTCGTCCAGGTGCTGAAGAAGCTGTCGCAGAAGGG
CAAGACCGTCATCCTGACCATTCATCAGCCGTCTTCCGAGCTGTTTGAGCTCTTTGACAAGATCCTTCTG
ATGGCCGAGGGCAGGGTAGCTTTCTTGGGCACTCCCAGCGAAGCCGTCGACTTCTTTTCCTAGTGAGTTC
GATGTGTTTATTAAGGGTATCTAGCATTACATTACATCTCAACTCCTATCCAGCGTGGGTGCCCAGTGTC
CTACCAACTACAATCCGGCGGACTTTTACGTACAGGTGTTGGCCGTTGTGCCCGGACGGGAGATCGAGTC
CCGTGATCGGATCGCCAAGATATGCGACAATTTTGCTATTAGCAAAGTAGCCCGGGATATGGAGCAGTTG
TTGGCCACCAAAAATTTGGAGAAGCCACTGGAGCAGCCGGAGAATGGGTACACCTACAAGGCCACCTGGT
TCATGCAGTTCCGGGCGGTCCTGTGGCGATCCTGGCTGTCGGTGCTCAAGGAACCACTCCTCGTAAAAGT
GCGACTTATTCAGACAACGGTGAGTGGTTCCAGTGGAAACAAATGATATAACGCTTACAATTCTTGGAAA
CAAATTCGCTAGATTTTAGTTAGAATTGCCTGATTCCACACCCTTCTTAGTTTTTTTCAATGAGATGTAT
AGTTTATAGTTTTGCAGAAAATAAATAAATTTCATTTAACTCGCGAACATGTTGAAGATATGAATATTAA
TGAGATGCGAGTAACATTTTAATTTGCAGATGGTTGCCATCTTGATTGGCCTCATCTTTTTGGGCCAACA
ACTCACGCAAGTGGGCGTGATGAATATCAACGGAGCCATCTTCCTCTTCCTGACCAACATGACCTTTCAA
AACGTCTTTGCCACGATAAATGTAAGTCTTGTTTAGAATACATTTGCATATTAATAATTTACTAACTTTC
TAATGAATCGATTCGATTTAGGTGTTCACCTCAGAGCTGCCAGTTTTTATGAGGGAGGCCCGAAGTCGAC
TTTATCGCTGTGACACATACTTTCTGGGCAAAACGATTGCCGAATTACCGCTTTTTCTCACAGTGCCACT
GGTCTTCACGGCGATTGCCTATCCGATGATCGGACTGCGGGCCGGAGTGCTGCACTTCTTCAACTGCCTG
GCGCTGGTCACTCTGGTGGCCAATGTGTCAACGTCCTTCGGATATCTAATATCCTGCGCCAGCTCCTCGA
CCTCGATGGCGCTGTCTGTGGGTCCGCCGGTTATCATACCATTCCTGCTCTTTGGCGGCTTCTTCTTGAA
CTCGGGCTCGGTGCCAGTATACCTCAAATGGTTGTCGTACCTCTCATGGTTCCGTTACGCCAACGAGGGT
CTGCTGATTAACCAATGGGCGGACGTGGAGCCGGGCGAAATTAGCTGCACATCGTCGAACACCACGTGCC
CCAGTTCGGGCAAGGTCATCCTGGAGACGCTTAACTTCTCCGCCGCCGATCTGCCGCTGGACTACGTGGG
TCTGGCCATTCTCATCGTGAGCTTCCGGGTGCTCGCATATCTGGCTCTAAGACTTCGGGCCCGACGCAAG
GAGTAGCCGACATATATCCGAAATAACTGCTTGTTTTTTTTTTTTACCATTATTACCATCGTGTTTACTG
TTTATTGCCCCCTCAAAAAGCTAATGTAATTATATTTGTGCCAATAAAAACAAGATATGACCTATAGAAT
ACAAGTATTTCCCCTTCGAACATCCCCACAAGTAGACTTTGGATTTGTCTTCTAACCAAAAGACTTACAC
ACCTGCATACCTTACATCAAAAACTCGTTTATCGCTACATAAAACACCGGGATATATTTTTTATATACAT
ACTTTTCAAATCGCGCGCCCTCTTCATAATTCACCTCCACCACACCACGTTTCGTAGTTGCTCTTTCGCT
GTCTCCCACCCGCTCTCCGCAACACATTCACCTTTTGTTCGACGACCTTGGAGCGACTGTCGTTAGTTCC
GCGCGATTCGGTTCGCTCAAATGGTTCCGAGTGGTTCATTTCGTCTCAATAGAAATTAGTAATAAATATT
TGTATGTACAATTTATTTGCTCCAATATATTTGTATATATTTCCCTCACAGCTATATTTATTCTAATTTA
ATATTATGACTTTTTAAGGTAATTTTTTGTGACCTGTTCGGAGTGATTAGCGTTACAATTTGAACTGAAA
GTGACATCCAGTGTTTGTTCCTTGTGTAGATGCATCTCAAAAAAATGGTGGGCATAATAGTGTTGTTTAT
ATATATCAAAAATAACAACTATAATAATAAGAATACATTTAATTTAGAAAATGCTTGGATTTCACTGGAA
CTAGGCTAGCATAACTTCGTATAATGTATGCTATACGAAGTTATGCTAGCGGATCCTGGCCACGTAATAA
GTGTGCGTTGAATTTATTCGCAAAAACATTGCATATTTTCGGCAAAGTAAAATTTTGTTGCATACCTTAT
CAAAAAATAAGTGCTGCATACTTTTTAGAGAAACCAAATAATTTTTTATTGCATACCCGTTTTTAATAAA
ATACATTGCATACCCTCTTTTAATAAAAAATATTGCATACTTTGACGAAACAAATTTTCGTTGCATACCC
AATAAAAGATTATTATATTGCATACCCGTTTTTAATAAAATACATTGCATACCCTCTTTTAATAAAAAAT
ATTGCATACGTTGACGAAACAAATTTTCGTTGCATACCCAATAAAAGATTATTATATTGCATACCTTTTC
TTGCCATACCATTTAGCCGATCAATTGTGCTCGGCAACAGTATATTTGTGGTGTGCCAACCAACAACAGA
TCCAAGCTGGCCGCGGCTCGATCCGCTTGCATGCCTGCAGGTCGGAGTACTGTCCTCCGAGCGGAGTACT
GTCCTCCGAGCGGAGTACTGTCCTCCGAGCGGAGTACTGTCCTCCGAGCGGAGTACTGTCCTCCGAGCGG
AAGCTTGCATGCCTGCAGGTCGGAGTACTGTCCTCCGAGCGGAGTACTGTCCTCCGAGCGGAGTACTGTC
CTCCGAGCGGAGTACTGTCCTCCGAGCGGAGTACTGTCCTCCGAGCGGAGACTCTAGCGAGCTCGCCCGG
GGATCGAGCGCAGCGGTATAAAAGGGCGCGGGGTGGCTGAGAGCATCAGTTGTGAATGAATGTTCGAGCC
GAGCAGACGTGCCGCTGCCTTCGTTAATATCCTTTGAATAAGCCAACTTTGAATCACAAGACGCATACCA
AACGAATTCGCAGATCTGCGGCCGCGGCTCGAGTGCGCGCTTCCGGAGGTATACACCTAGGCGGTACCAC
TGCAGTGAATTCGGAGCTCCGCCACCATGGACTACAAAGACCATGACGGTGATTATAAAGATCATGACAT
CGATTACAAGGATGACGATGACAAGCACCGGTATACAAGTTTGTACAAAAAAGCTGAACGAGAAACGTAA
AATGATATAAATATCAATATATTAAATTAGATTTTGCATAAAAAACAGACTACATAATACTGTAAAACAC
AACATATCCAGTCACTATGGCGGCCGCATTAGGCACCCCAGGCTTTACACTTTATGCTTCCGGCTCGTAT
AATGTGTGGATTTTGAGTTAGGATCCGTCGAGATTTTCAGGAGCTAAGGAAGCTAAAATGGAGAAAAAAA
TCACTGGATATACCACCGTTGATATATCCCAATGGCATCGTAAAGAACATTTTGAGGCATTTCAGTCAGT
TGCTCAATGTACCTATAACCAGACCGTTCAGCTGGATATTACGGCCTTTTTAAAGACCGTAAAGAAAAAT
AAGCACAAGTTTTATCCGGCCTTTATTCACATTCTTGCCCGCCTGATGAATGCTCATCCGGAATTCCGTA
TGGCAATGAAAGACGGTGAGCTGGTGATATGGGATAGTGTTCACCCTTGTTACACCGTTTTCCATGAGCA
AACTGAAACGTTTTCATCGCTCTGGAGTGAATACCACGACGATTTCCGGCAGTTTCTACACATATATTCG
CAAGATGTGGCGTGTTACGGTGAAAACCTGGCCTATTTCCCTAAAGGGTTTATTGAGAATATGTTTTTCG
TCTCAGCCAATCCCTGGGTGAGTTTCACCAGTTTTGATTTAAACGTGGCCAATATGGACAACTTCTTCGC
CCCCGTTTTCACCATGGGCAAATATTATACGCAAGGCGACAAGGTGCTGATGCCGCTGGCGATTCAGGTT
CATCATGCCGTTTGTGATGGCTTCCATGTCGGCAGAATGCTTAATGAATTACAACAGTACTGCGATGAGT
GGCAGGCGGGGCGTAATCTAGAGGATCCGGCTTACTAAAAGCCAGATAACAGTATGCGTATTTGCGCGCT
GATTTTTGCGGTATAAGAATATATACTGATATGTATACCCGAAGTATGTCAAAAAGAGGTATGCTATGAA
GCAGCGTATTACAGTGACAGTTGACAGCGACAGCTATCAGTTGCTCAAGGCATATATGATGTCAATATCT
CCGGTCTGGTAAGCACAACCATGCAGAATGAAGCCCGTCGTCTGCGTGCCGAACGCTGGAAAGCGGAAAA
TCAGGAAGGGATGGCTGAGGTCGCCCGGTTTATTGAAATGAACGGCTCTTTTGCTGACGAGAACAGGGGC
TGGTGAAATGCAGTTTAAGGTTTACACCTATAAAAGAGAGAGCCGTTATCGTCTGTTTGTGGATGTACAG
AGTGATATTATTGACACGCCCGGGCGACGGATGGTGATCCCCCTGGCCAGTGCACGTCTGCTGTCAGATA
AAGTCCCCCGTGAACTTTACCCGGTGGTGCATATCGGGGATGAAAGCTGGCGCATGATGACCACCGATAT
GGCCAGTGTGCCGGTCTCCGTTATCGGGGAAGAAGTGGCTGATCTCAGCCACCGCGAAAATGACATCAAA
AACGCCATTAACCTGATGTTCTGGGGAATATAAATGTCAGGCTCCCTTATACACAGCCAGTCTGCAGGTC
GACCATAGTGACTGGATATGTTGTGTTTTACAGTATTATGTAGTCTGTTTTTTATGCAAAATCTAATTTA
ATATATTGATATTTATATCATTTTACGTTTCTCGTTCAGCTTTCTTGTACAAAGTGGTGACGTAAGCTAG
AGGATCTTTGTGAAGGAACCTTACTTCTGTGGTGTGACATAATTGGACAAACTACCTACAGAGATTTAAA
GCTCTAAGGTAAATATAAAATTTTTAAGTGTATAATGTGTTAAACTACTGATTCTAATTGTTTGTGTATT
TTAGATTCCAACCTATGGAACTGATGAATGGGAGCAGTGGTGGAATGCCTTTAATGAGGAAAACCTGTTT
TGCTCAGAAGAAATGCCATCTAGTGATGATGAGGCTACTGCTGACTCTCAACATTCTACTCCTCCAAAAA
AGAAGAGAAAGGTAGAAGACCCCAAGGACTTTCCTTCAGAATTGCTAAGTTTTTTGAGTCATGCTGTGTT
TAGTAATAGAACTCTTGCTTGCTTTGCTATTTACACCACAAAGGAAAAAGCTGCACTGCTATACAAGAAA
ATTATGGAAAAATATTTGATGTATAGTGCCTTGACTAGAGATCATAATCAGCCATACCACATTTGTAGAG
GTTTTACTTGCTTTAAAAAACCTCCCACACCTCCCCCTGAACCTGAAACATAAAATGAATGCAATTGTTG
TTGTTAACTTGTTTATTGCAGCTTATAATGGTTACAAATAAAGCAATAGCATCACAAATTTCACAAATAA
AGCATTTTTTTCACTGCATTCTAGTTGTGGTTTGTCCAAACTCATCAATGTATCTTATCATGTCTGGATC
TTGGCCACGTAATAAGTGTGCGTTGAATTTATTCGCAAAAACATTGCATATTTTCGGCAAAGTAAAATTT
TGTTGCATACCTTATCAAAAAATAAGTGCTGCATACTTTTTAGAGAAACCAAATAATTTTTTATTGCATA
CCCGTTTTTAATAAAATACATTGCATACCCTCTTTTAATAAAAAATATTGCATACTTTGACGAAACAAAT
TTTCGTTGCATACCCAATAAAAGATTATTATATTGCATACCCGTTTTTAATAAAATACATTGCATACCCT
CTTTTAATAAAAAATATTGCATACGTTGACGAAACAAATTTTCGTTGCATACCCAATAAAAGATTATTAT
ATTGCATACCTTTTCTTGCCATACCATTTAGCCGATCAATTGTGCTCGGCAACAGTATATTTGTGGTGTG
CCAACCAACAACGGATCCACTAGTGTCGACGATGTAGGTCACGGTCTCGAAGCCGCGGTGCGGGTGCCAG
GGCGTGCCCTTGGGCTCCCCGGGCGCGTACTCCACCTCACCCATCTGGTCCATCATGATGAACGGGTCGA
GGTGGCGGTAGTTGATCCCGGCGAACGCGCGGCGCACCGGGAAGCCCTCGCCCTCGAAACCGCTGGGCGC
GGTGGTCACGGTGAGCACGGGACGTGCGACGGCGTCGGCGGGTGCGGATACGCGGGGCAGCGTCAGCGGG
TTCTCGACGGTCACGGCGGGCATGTCGACACTAGTTCTAGCCAGCTTTTGTTCCCTTTAGTGAGGGTTAA
TTTCGAGCTTGGCGTAATCATGGTCATAGCTGTTTCCTGTGTGAAATTGTTATCCGCTCACAATTCCACA
CAACATACGAGCCGGAAGCATAAAGTGTAAAGCCTGGGGTGCCTAATGAGTGAGCTAACTCACATTAATT
GCGTTGCGCTCACTGCCCGCTTTCCAGTCGGGAAACCTGTCGTGCCAGCTGCATTAATGAATCGGCCAAC
GCGCGGGGAGAGGCGGTTTGCGTATTGGGCGCTCTTCCGCTTCCTCGCTCACTGACTCGCTGCGCTCGGT
CGTTCGGCTGCGGCGAGCGGTATCAGCTCACTCAAAGGCGGTAATACGGTTATCCACAGAATCAGGGGAT
AACGCAGGAAAGAACATGTGAGCAAAAGGCCAGCAAAAGGCCAGGAACCGTAAAAAGGCCGCGTTGCTGG
CGTTTTTCCATAGGCTCCGCCCCCCTGACGAGCATCACAAAAATCGACGCTCAAGTCAGAGGTGGCGAAA
CCCGACAGGACTATAAAGATACCAGGCGTTTCCCCCTGGAAGCTCCCTCGTGCGCTCTCCTGTTCCGACC
CTGCCGCTTACCGGATACCTGTCCGCCTTTCTCCCTTCGGGAAGCGTGGCGCTTTCTCATAGCTCACGCT
GTAGGTATCTCAGTTCGGTGTAGGTCGTTCGCTCCAAGCTGGGCTGTGTGCACGAACCCCCCGTTCAGCC
CGACCGCTGCGCCTTATCCGGTAACTATCGTCTTGAGTCCAACCCGGTAAGACACGACTTATCGCCACTG
GCAGCAGCCACTGGTAACAGGATTAGCAGAGCGAGGTATGTAGGCGGTGCTACAGAGTTCTTGAAGTGGT
GGCCTAACTACGGCTACACTAGAAGAACAGTATTTGGTATCTGCGCTCTGCTGAAGCCAGTTACCTTCGG
AAAAAGAGTTGGTAGCTCTTGATCCGGCAAACAAACCACCGCTGGTAGCGGTGGTTTTTTTGTTTGCAAG
CAGCAGATTACGCGCAGAAAAAAAGGATCTCAAGAAGATCCTTTGATCTTTTCTACGGGGTCTGACGCTC
AGTGGAACGAAAACTCACGTTAAGGGATTTTGGTCATGAGATTATCAAAAAGGATCTTCACCTAGATCCT
TTTAAATTAAAAATGAAGTTTTAAATCAATCTAAAGTATATATGAGTAAACTTGGTCTGACAGTTACCAA
TGCTTAATCAGTGAGGCACCTATCTCAGCGATCTGTCTATTTCGTTCATCCATAGTTGCCTGACTCCCCG
TCGTGTAGATAACTACGATACGGGAGGGCTTACCATCTGGCCCCAGTGCTGCAATGATACCGCGAGACCC
ACGCTCACCGGCTCCAGATTTATCAGCAATAAACCAGCCAGCCGGAAGGGCCGAGCGCAGAAGTGGTCCT
GCAACTTTATCCGCCTCCATCCAGTCTATTAATTGTTGCCGGGAAGCTAGAGTAAGTAGTTCGCCAGTTA
ATAGTTTGCGCAACGTTGTTGCCATTGCTACAGGCATCGTGGTGTCACGCTCGTCGTTTGGTATGGCTTC
ATTCAGCTCCGGTTCCCAACGATCAAGGCGAGTTACATGATCCCCCATGTTGTGCAAAAAAGCGGTTAGC
TCCTTCGGTCCTCCGATCGTTGTCAGAAGTAAGTTGGCCGCAGTGTTATCACTCATGGTTATGGCAGCAC
TGCATAATTCTCTTACTGTCATGCCATCCGTAAGATGCTTTTCTGTGACTGGTGAGTACTCAACCAAGTC
ATTCTGAGAATAGTGTATGCGGCGACCGAGTTGCTCTTGCCCGGCGTCAATACGGGATAATACCGCGCCA
CATAGCAGAACTTTAAAAGTGCTCATCATTGGAAAACGTTCTTCGGGGCGAAAACTCTCAAGGATCTTAC
CGCTGTTGAGATCCAGTTCGATGTAACCCACTCGTGCACCCAACTGATCTTCAGCATCTTTTACTTTCAC
CAGCGTTTCTGGGTGAGCAAAAACAGGAAGGCAAAATGCCGCAAAAAAGGGAATAAGGGCGACACGGAAA
TGTTGAATACTCATACTCTTCCTTTTTCAATATTATTGAAGCATTTATCAGGGTTATTGTCTCATGAGCG
GATACATATTTGAATGTATTTAGAAAAATAAACAAATAGGGGTTCCGCGCACATTTCCCCGAAAAGTGCC
AC
