>Addgene plasmid #35201 | pBID-UASC-FG | addgene partial sequence | sequence record 44253 | CAT-R 5'-GCAACTGACTGAAATGCCTC-3'
ACGGTGGTATATCCAGTGATTTTTTTCTCCATTTTAGCTTCCTTAGCTCCTGAAAATCTCGACGGATCCT
AACTCAAAATCCACACATTATACGAGCCGGAAGCATAAAGTGTAAAGCCTGGGGTGCCTAATGCGGCCGC
CATAGTGACTGGATATGTTGTGTTTTACAGTATTATGTAGTCTGTTTTTTATGCAAAATCTAATTTAATA
TATTGATATTTATATCATTTTACGTTTCTCGTTCAGCTTTTTTGTACAAACTTGTATACCGGTGCTTGTC
ATCGTCATCCTTGTAATCGATGTCATGATCTTTATAATCACCGTCATGGTCTTTGTAGTCCATGGTGGCG
GAGCTCCGAATTCACTGCAGTGGTACCGCCTAGGTGTATACCTCCGGAAGCGCGCACTCGAGCCGCGGCC
GCAGATCTGCGAATTCGTTTGGTATGCGTCTTGTGATTCAAAGTTGGCTTATTCAAAGGATATTAACGAA
GGCAGCGGCACGTCTGCTCGGCTCGAACATTCATTCACAACTGATGCTCTCAGCCACCCCGCGCCCTTTT
ATACCGCTGCGCTCGATCCCCGGGCGAGCTCGCTAGAGTCTCCGCTCGGAGGACAGTACTCCGCTCGGAG
GACAGTACTCCGCTCGGAGGACAGTACTCCGCTCGGAGGACAGTACTCCGCTCGGAGGACAGTACTCCGA
CCTGCAGGCATGCAAGCTTCCGCTCGGAGGACAGTACTCCGCTCGGAGGACAGTACTCCGCTCGGAGGAC
AGTACTCCGCTCGGAGGACAGTACTCCGCTCGGAGGACAGTACTCCGACCTGCAGGCATGCAAGCGGATC
GAGCCGCGGCCA
