>Addgene plasmid #35201 | pBID-UASC-FG | addgene partial sequence | sequence record 44285 | CAT-F 5'-GTTTGTGATGGCTTCCATGTC-3'
CTGCGATGAGTGGCAGGCGGGGCGTAATCTAGAGGATCCGGCTTACTAAAAGCCAGATAACAGTATGCGT
ATTTGCGCGCTGATTTTTGCGGTATAAGAATATATACTGATATGTATACCCGAAGTATGTCAAAAAGAGG
TATGCTATGAAGCAGCGTATTACAGTGACAGTTGACAGCGACAGCTATCAGTTGCTCAAGGCATATATGA
TGTCAATATCTCCGGTCTGGTAAGCACAACCATGCAGAATGAAGCCCGTCGTCTGCGTGCCGAACGCTGG
AAAGCGGAAAATCAGGAAGGGATGGCTGAGGTCGCCCGGTTTATTGAAATGAACGGCTCTTTTGCTGACG
AGAACAGGGGCTGGTGAAATGCAGTTTAAGGTTTACACCTATAAAAGAGAGAGCCGTTATCGTCTGTTTG
TGGATGTACAGAGTGATATTATTGACACGCCCGGGCGACGGATGGTGATCCCCCTGGCCAGTGCACGTCT
GCTGTCAGATAAAGTCCCCCGTGAACTTTACCCGGTGGTGCATATCGGGGATGAAAGCTGGCGCATGATG
ACCACCGATATGGCCAGTGTGCCGGTCTCCGTTATCGGGGAAGAAGTGGCTGATCTCAGCCACCGCGAAA
ATGACATCAAAAACGCCATTAACCTGATGTTCTGGGGAATATAAATGTCAGGCTCCCTTATACACAGCCA
GTCTGCAGGTCGACCA
